Addgene plasmid #65886: psicheck_NDUFA6_3UTR
Purpose: Luciferase assay vector, assessing regulation of NDUFA6 3' UTR
Depositing lab: Thomas Tuschl. Depositing organization: Rockefeller University.
Backbone
  Vector backbone: psiCHECK-2
  Backbone manufacturer: Promega, modified by the Tuschl lab
  Backbone size w/o insert (bp): 6249
  Modifications to backbone: DEST-LR: includes LR clonase sites to introduce insert
  Vector type: Mammalian Expression
Growth in bacteria
  Bacterial resistance: Ampicillin, 100 μg/mL
  Growth temperature: 37°C
  Growth strain: DH5alpha
  Copy number: Unknown
Gene/Insert
  Gene/Insert name: NDUFA6
  Species: H. sapiens (human)
  Entrez Gene: NDUFA6 (a.k.a. B14, CI-B14, LYRM6, NADHB14)
  Cloning method: Gateway Cloning
  Sequencing primers: 5′ T7 EEV
Terms and licenses: Academic/Nonprofit Terms; Industry Terms: Not Available to Industry
Depositor comments: LR recombinase reaction from Addgene plasmid 65863
How to cite: psicheck_NDUFA6_3UTR was a gift from Thomas Tuschl (Addgene plasmid # 65886 ; http://n2t.net/addgene:65886 ; RRID:Addgene_65886)
