[The description below was written by a language model from this plasmid's Addgene catalogue record.]
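Description:
psicheck_NDUFA6_3UTR is a mammalian expression reporter plasmid for testing post-transcriptional regulation acting through the 3' untranslated region of human NDUFA6 (also known as B14, CI-B14, LYRM6 or NADHB14), which encodes a subunit of mitochondrial complex I. It is built on psiCHECK-2, a commercial dual-luciferase backbone of about 6.2 kb. The depositing lab converted this backbone into a Gateway destination vector by adding LR clonase recombination sites. The NDUFA6 3' UTR was transferred into it by an LR recombination reaction from a corresponding entry clone in the same collection. The plasmid is propagated in standard E. coli under ampicillin selection. The record gives no copy number and no feature table, so the exact insert boundaries, insert length and element positions are not stated.

In the standard psiCHECK-2 design, test sequences sit downstream of a Renilla luciferase coding region, so the cloned UTR becomes part of the Renilla transcript. A separately expressed firefly luciferase on the same plasmid serves as an internal normalisation control. Elements in the UTR that alter mRNA stability or translation, such as microRNA target sites or binding sites for RNA-binding proteins, change the Renilla signal relative to firefly. The record does not list the promoters or polyadenylation signals, so these details are inferred from the backbone rather than documented here. The stated purpose is a luciferase assay of NDUFA6 3' UTR regulation, typically done by transfecting cultured mammalian cells. The record does not say which regulatory factor was being studied.
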