>Addgene plasmid #65886 | psicheck_NDUFA6_3UTR | addgene partial sequence | sequence record 117760 | SV40pro-F2 5'-CCCCATGGCTGACTAATTTTT-3'
TCTGAGCTATTCCAGAAGTAGTGAGGAGGCTTTTTTGGAGGCCTAGGCTTTTGCAAAAAGCTTGATTCTT
CTGACACAACAGTCTCGAACTTAAGCTGCAGAAGTTGGTCGTGAGGCACTGGGCAGGTAAGTATCAAGGT
TACAAGACAGGTTTAAGGAGACCAATAGAAACTGGGCTTGTCGAGACAGAGAAGACTCTTGCGTTTCTGA
TAGGCACCTATTGGTCTTACTGACATCCACTTTGCCTTTCTCTCCACAGGTGTCCACTCCCAGTTCAATT
ACAGCTCTTAAGGCTAGAGTACTTAATACGACTCACTATAGGCTAGCCACCATGGCTTCCAAGGTGTACG
ACCCCGAGCAACGCAAACGCATGATCACTGGGCCTCAGTGGTGGGCTCGCTGCAAGCAAATGAACGTGCT
GGACTCCTTCATCAACTACTATGATTCCGAGAAGCACGCCGAGAACGCCGTGATTTTTCTGCATGGTAAC
GCTGCCTCCAGCTACCTGTGGAGGCACGTCGTGCCTCACATCGAGCCCGTGGCTAGATGCATCATCCCTG
ATCTGATCGGAATGGGTAAGTCCGGCAAGAGCGGGAATGGCTCATATCGCCTCCTGGATCACTACAAGTA
CCTCACCGCTTGGTTCGAGCTGCTGAACCTTCCAAAGAAAATCATCTTTGTGGGCCACGACTGGGGGGCT
TGTCTGGCCTTTCACTACTCCTACGAGCACC
