>Addgene plasmid #65886 | psicheck_NDUFA6_3UTR | addgene partial sequence | sequence record 117763 | psiCHECK2-R 5'-CGAGGTCCGAAGACTCATTT-3'
GATATTTTATTGCGGCCAGCGGCCGCTCTAGGTTTAAACCAACCACTTTGTACAAGAAAGCTGGGTGTCA
GTTCTTGAACCTGTGTTGATGTTTATTCTGCCACTGAGAGGTACACCAGGGTTTCCAAAGACAGTAGGAA
TATTTCTGTTCTCTGTGTATATTGAACAGCTGTGCACCTAAGCAGGGTGCCTGAGTAGGAAGTTAATTTC
ATTTTAAGGGCTGGAGCTTGTTACAAGTAGCGGAGCCAAGCCTTTGCACATCCATTTTCTTCAGAACCCA
AGGAAAACTAGCCCATCTTGACAGCTCTACTTTTGCGCCTGTTAGTGCTGCCCTGATCCCTGACAGGAAG
AGCTGGCTAATTTTAGATAATCTGTGCCCTGACACTAAAGTGTCTAATCATAGGGGCTATAGAAACAACT
ACATTAACAAGTCGTCCAGCCTCATGCCCAATGTCACAATTTTTGAACAGATGGCCTCCTTCCTTCCTGT
TTACTGACATGCAAGGCTCTGAGAAAAATAATTCAATCCAATTTACAGCAAACACCACATTTCAAGAAAA
GGGAAAGAACAGGTGATGTGTATACCAAGGTCCCACTTGCTCAGGCAAAAAGAGGCTGCAGAAAATTGGT
TCATCAATGGAATTCTATCACAAAGTGACCATTGTATAGTGAGTTTATTTGTGCTCTAAAATAGTATCAA
CGTGCATCTTTCCACTGAATGACTGAA
